Addgene plasmid #62438: MXS_PGK::NeoR-bGHpA
Purpose: MXS_chaining vector with PGK::NeoR-bGHpA
Depositing lab: Pierre Neveu. Depositing organization: European Molecular Biology Laboratory (EMBL), Heidelberg. Publication: MXS-Chaining: A Highly Efficient Cloning Platform for Imaging and Flow Cytometry Approaches in Mammalian Systems. Sladitschek HL, Neveu PA. PLoS One. 2015 Apr 24;10(4):e0124958. doi: 10.1371/journal.pone.0124958. eCollection 2015. PONE-D-15-01385 PubMed 25909630.
Backbone
  Vector backbone: MXS_chaining vector
  Backbone manufacturer: Neveu lab, Addgene plasmid #62394
  Backbone size w/o insert (bp): 1945
  Vector type: Synthetic Biology
Growth in bacteria
  Bacterial resistance: Ampicillin, 100 μg/mL
  Growth temperature: 37°C
  Growth strain: Mach1
  Copy number: High Copy
Gene/Insert
  Gene/Insert name: resistance cassette against Neomycin with PGK Promoter
  Species: Synthetic
  Insert size (bp): 1575
  Cloning method: Restriction Enzyme; 5′ cloning site MluI (not destroyed); 3′ cloning site SalI (not destroyed)
  Sequencing primers: 5′ TTACCGCCTTTGAGTGAG; 3′ TTGTCTCATGAGCGGATAC
Terms and licenses: Academic/Nonprofit Terms; Industry Terms: Not Available to Industry
How to cite: MXS_PGK::NeoR-bGHpA was a gift from Pierre Neveu (Addgene plasmid # 62438 ; http://n2t.net/addgene:62438 ; RRID:Addgene_62438)
