[The description below was written by a language model from this plasmid's Addgene catalogue record and pLannotate feature annotations shown in this document.]
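Description:
MXS_PGK::NeoR-bGHpA is a small synthetic-biology building-block plasmid from the MXS-chaining cloning platform, a modular system designed for assembling multi-part expression constructs for imaging and flow cytometry work in mammalian cells. The backbone is the minimal MXS chaining vector of roughly 1.9 kb. According to the feature table, it contributes little beyond a high-copy ColE1/pUC-type origin of replication and a β-lactamase gene under its own bla promoter, so the plasmid is propagated in E. coli under ampicillin selection. The full sequence record is about 3.5 kb, consistent with the backbone plus the approximately 1.6 kb insert.

The insert is a self-contained mammalian selection cassette cloned between MluI and SalI sites, both of which are retained. It consists of the mouse phosphoglycerate kinase 1 (PGK) promoter, a constitutive promoter widely used in mammalian and stem cell systems, driving the Tn5 aminoglycoside phosphotransferase gene (NeoR/KanR, aph(3')-II). This is followed by the bovine growth hormone polyadenylation signal for transcript termination and processing. In mammalian cells the cassette confers resistance to G418 (Geneticin).

The plasmid carries no reporter, gene of interest or viral elements. Its recorded purpose is simply to supply the PGK::NeoR-bGHpA unit in MXS-chaining format. The preserved flanking restriction sites suggest the cassette is meant to be excised or chained with other MXS modules, adding a neomycin/G418 selection marker to larger constructs for stable cell line generation, although the record does not describe the chaining procedure itself.
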