Features (pLannotate 1.2.2; 6 found; start..end, strand, type, name):
     32..531     +  promoter       PGK promoter: mouse phosphoglycerate kinase 1 promoter
    548..1351    +  CDS            NeoR/KanR: aminoglycoside phosphotransferase from Tn5; aph(3')-II (or nptII); confers resistance to neomycin, kanamycin, and G418 (Geneticin®)
   1359..1583    +  polyA_signal   bGH poly(A) signal: bovine growth hormone polyadenylation signal
   1606..1710    +  promoter       AmpR promoter: bla
   1711..2571    +  CDS            AmpR: β-lactamase; bla; confers resistance to ampicillin, carbenicillin, and related antibiotics
   2742..3330    +  rep_origin     ori: high-copy-number ColE1/pMB1/pBR322/pUC origin of replication
>Addgene plasmid #62438 | MXS_PGK::NeoR-bGHpA | depositor full sequence | sequence record 109706 | MXS_PGK::NeoR-bGHpA sequence 3498 bps
CATGATATCAAACGCGTAACTCGAGTCTACCGGGTAGGGGAGGCGCTTTTCCCAAGGCAGTCTGGAGCAT
GCGCTTTAGCAGCCCCGCTGGGCACTTGGCGCTACACAAGTGGCCTCTGGCCTCGCACACATTCCACATC
CACCGGTAGGCGCCAACCGGCTCCGTTCTTTGGTGGCCCCTTCGCGCCACCTTCTACTCCTCCCCTAGTC
AGGAAGTTCCCCCCCGCCCCGCAGCTCGCGTCGTGCAGGACGTGACAAATGGAAGTAGCACGTCTCACTA
GTCTCGTGCAGATGGACAGCACCGCTGAGCAATGGAAGCGGGTAGGCCTTTGGGGCAGCGGCCAATAGCA
GCTTTGCTCCTTCGCTTTCTGGGCTCAGAGGCTGGGAAGGGGTGGGTCCGGGGGCGGGCTCAGGGGCGGG
CTCAGGGGCGGGGCGGGCGCCCGAAGGTCCTCCGGAGGCCCGGCATTCTGCACGCTTCAAAAGCGCACGT
CTGCCGCGCTGTTCTCCTCTTCCTCATCTCCGGGCCTTTCGACGTCGAGTCGCCACCATGGGATCGGCCA
TTGAACAAGATGGATTGCACGCAGGTTCTCCGGCCGCTTGGGTGGAGAGGCTATTCGGCTATGACTGGGC
ACAACAGACAATCGGCTGCTCTGATGCCGCCGTGTTCCGGCTGTCAGCGCAGGGGCGCCCGGTTCTTTTT
GTCAAGACCGACCTGTCCGGTGCCCTGAATGAACTGCAAGACGAGGCAGCGCGGCTATCGTGGCTGGCCA
CGACGGGCGTTCCTTGCGCAGCTGTGCTCGACGTTGTCACTGAAGCGGGAAGGGACTGGCTGCTATTGGG
CGAAGTGCCGGGGCAGGATCTCCTGTCATCTCACCTTGCTCCTGCCGAGAAAGTATCCATCATGGCTGAT
GCAATGCGGCGGCTGCATACGCTTGATCCGGCTACCTGCCCATTCGACCACCAAGCGAAACATCGCATCG
AGCGAGCACGTACTCGGATGGAAGCCGGTCTTGTCGATCAGGATGATCTGGACGAAGAGCATCAGGGGCT
CGCGCCAGCCGAACTGTTCGCCAGGCTCAAGGCGAGCATGCCCGACGGCGAGGATCTCGTCGTGACCCAT
GGCGATGCCTGCTTGCCGAATATCATGGTGGAAAATGGCCGCTTTTCTGGATTCATCGACTGTGGCCGGC
TGGGTGTGGCGGACCGCTATCAGGACATAGCGTTGGCTACCCGTGATATTGCTGAAGAGCTTGGCGGCGA
ATGGGCTGACCGCTTCCTCGTGCTTTACGGTATCGCCGCTCCCGATTCGCAGCGCATCGCCTTCTATCGC
CTTCTTGACGAGTTCTTCTGAGGTCGAGCTGTGCCTTCTAGTTGCCAGCCATCTGTTGTTTGCCCCTCCC
CCGTGCCTTCCTTGACCCTGGAAGGTGCCACTCCCACTGTCCTTTCCTAATAAAATGAGGAAATTGCATC
GCATTGTCTGAGTAGGTGTCATTCTATTCTGGGGGGTGGGGTGGGGCAGGACAGCAAGGGGGAGGATTGG
GAAGACAATAGCAGGCATGCTGGGGATGCGGTGGGCTCTATGGTCGACCAATTCGGGGAAATGTGCGCGG
AACCCCTATTTGTTTATTTTTCTAAATACATTCAAATATGTATCCGCTCATGAGACAATAACCCTGATAA
ATGCTTCAATAATATTGAAAAAGGAAGAGTATGAGTATTCAACATTTCCGTGTCGCCCTTATTCCCTTTT
TTGCGGCATTTTGCCTTCCTGTTTTTGCTCACCCAGAAACGCTGGTGAAAGTAAAAGATGCTGAAGATCA
GTTGGGTGCACGAGTGGGTTACATCGAACTGGATCTCAACAGCGGTAAGATCCTTGAGAGTTTTCGCCCC
GAAGAACGTTTTCCAATGATGAGCACTTTTAAAGTTCTGCTATGTGGCGCGGTATTATCCCGTATTGACG
CCGGGCAAGAGCAACTCGGTCGCCGCATACACTATTCTCAGAATGACTTGGTTGAGTACTCACCAGTCAC
AGAAAAGCATCTTACGGATGGCATGACAGTAAGAGAATTATGCAGTGCTGCCATAACCATGAGTGATAAC
ACTGCGGCCAACTTACTTCTGACAACGATCGGAGGACCGAAGGAGCTAACCGCTTTTTTGCACAACATGG
GGGATCATGTAACTCGCCTTGATCGTTGGGAACCGGAGCTGAATGAAGCCATACCAAACGACGAGCGTGA
CACCACGATGCCTGTAGCAATGGCAACAACGTTGCGCAAACTATTAACTGGCGAACTACTTACTCTAGCT
TCCCGGCAACAATTAATAGACTGGATGGAGGCGGATAAAGTTGCAGGACCACTTCTGCGCTCGGCCCTTC
CGGCTGGCTGGTTTATTGCTGATAAATCTGGAGCCGGTGAGCGTGGGTCTCGCGGTATCATTGCAGCACT
GGGGCCAGATGGTAAGCCCTCCCGTATCGTAGTTATCTACACGACGGGGAGTCAGGCAACTATGGATGAA
CGAAATAGACAGATCGCTGAGATAGGTGCCTCACTGATTAAGCATTGGTAACTGTCAGACCAAGTTTACT
CATATATACTTTAGATTGATTTAAAACTTCATTTTTAATTTAAAAGGATCTAGGTGAAGATCCTTTTTGA
TAATCTCATGACCAAAATCCCTTAACGTGAGTTTTCGTTCCACTGAGCGTCAGACCCCGTAGAAAAGATC
AAAGGATCTTCTTGAGATCCTTTTTTTCTGCGCGTAATCTGCTGCTTGCAAACAAAAAAACCACCGCTAC
CAGCGGTGGTTTGTTTGCCGGATCAAGAGCTACCAACTCTTTTTCCGAAGGTAACTGGCTTCAGCAGAGC
GCAGATACCAAATACTGTTCTTCTAGTGTAGCCGTAGTTAGGCCACCACTTCAAGAACTCTGTAGCACCG
CCTACATACCTCGCTCTGCTAATCCTGTTACCAGTGGCTGCTGCCAGTGGCGATAAGTCGTGTCTTACCG
GGTTGGACTCAAGACGATAGTTACCGGATAAGGCGCAGCGGTCGGGCTGAACGGGGGGTTCGTGCACACA
GCCCAGCTTGGAGCGAACGACCTACACCGAACTGAGATACCTACAGCGTGAGCTATGAGAAAGCGCCACG
CTTCCCGAAGGGAGAAAGGCGGACAGGTATCCGGTAAGCGGCAGGGTCGGAACAGGAGAGCGCACGAGGG
AGCTTCCAGGGGGAAACGCCTGGTATCTTTATAGTCCTGTCGGGTTTCGCCACCTCTGACTTGAGCGTCG
ATTTTTGTGATGCTCGTCAGGGGGGCGGAGCCTATGGAAAAACGCCAGCAACGCGGCCTTTTTACGGTTC
CTGGCCTTTTGCTGGCCTTTTGCTCACATGTTCTTTCCTGCGTTATCCCCTGATTCTGTGGATAACCGTA
TTACCGCCTTTGAGTGAGCTGATACCGCTCGCCGCAGCCGAACGACCGAGCGCAGCGAGTCAGTGAGC
