>Addgene plasmid #62438 | MXS_PGK::NeoR-bGHpA | addgene partial sequence | sequence record 104759 | pBR322ori-F 5'-GGGAAACGCCTGGTATCTTT-3'
GTGATGCTCGTCAGGGGGGCGGAGCCTATGGAAAAACGCCAGCAACGCGGCCTTTTTACGGTTCCTGGCC
TTTTGCTGGCCTTTTGCTCACATGTTCTTTCCTGCGTTATCCCCTGATTCTGTGGATAACCGTATTACCG
CCTTTGAGTGAGCTGATACCGCTCGCCGCAGCCGAACGACCGAGCGCAGCGAGTCAGTGAGCCATGATAT
CAAACGCGTAACTCGAGTCTACCGGGTAGGGGAGGCGCTTTTCCCAAGGCAGTCTGGAGCATGCGCTTTA
GCAGCCCCGCTGGGCACTTGGCGCTACACAAGTGGCCTCTGGCCTCGCACACATTCCACATCCACCGGTA
GGCGCCAACCGGCTCCGTTCTTTGGTGGCCCCTTCGCGCCACCTTCTACTCCTCCCCTAGTCAGGAAGTT
CCCCCCCGCCCCGCAGCTCGCGTCGTGCAGGACGTGACAAATGGAAGTAGCACGTCTCACTAGTCTCGTG
CAGATGGACAGCACCGCTGAGCAATGGAAGCGGGTAGGCCTTTGGGGCAGCGGCCAATAGCAGCTTTGCT
CCTTCGCTTTCTGGGCTCAGAGGCTGGGAAGGGGTGGGTCCGGGGGCGGGCTCAGGGGCGGGCTCAGGGG
CGGGGCGGGCGCCCGAAGGTCCTCCGGAGGCCCGGCATTCTGCACGCTTC
