>Addgene plasmid #62438 | MXS_PGK::NeoR-bGHpA | addgene partial sequence | sequence record 104761 | AmpSeq-F 5'-ctcatgagcggatacatatttgaa-3'
GAATTGGTCGACCATAGAGCCCACCGCATCCCCAGCATGCCTGCTATTGTCTTCCCAATCCTCCCCCTTG
CTGTCCTGCCCCACCCCACCCCCCAGAATAGAATGACACCTACTCAGACAATGCGATGCAATTTCCTCAT
TTTATTAGGAAAGGACAGTGGGAGTGGCACCTTCCAGGGTCAAGGAAGGCACGGGGGAGGGGCAAACAAC
AGATGGCTGGCAACTAGAAGGCACAGCTCGACCTCAGAAGAACTCGTCAAGAAGGCGATAGAAGGCGATG
CGCTGCGAATCGGGAGCGGCGATACCGTAAAGCACGAGGAAGCGGTCAGCCCATTCGCCGCCAAGCTCTT
CAGCAATATCACGGGTAGCCAACGCTATGTCCTGATAGCGGTCCGCCACACCCAGCCGGCCACAGTCGAT
GAATCCAGAAAAGCGGCCATTTTCCACCATGATATTCGGCAAGCAGGCATCGCCATGGGTCACGACGAGA
TCCTCGCCGTCGGGCATGCTCGCCTTGAGCCTGGCGAACAGTTCGGCTGGCGCGAGCCCCTGATGCTCTT
CGTCCAGATCATCCTGATCGACAAGACCGGCTTCCATCCGAGTACGTGCTCGCTCGATGCGATGTTTCGC
TTGGTGGTCGAATGGGCAGGTAGCCGGATCAAGCGTATGCAGCCGCCGCATTGCATCAGCCATGATGGAT
ACTTTCTCGGCAGGAGCAAGGTGAGATGACAGGAGATCCTG
